>Addgene plasmid #217959 | pCL1317 | addgene full sequence | sequence record 430213 | Addgene NGS Result
[98 nt withheld, positions 1-98]
C
[91 nt withheld, positions 100-190]
A
[49 nt withheld, positions 192-240]
CCTTTGACGTTGGAGTCCACGTTCTTT
[37 nt withheld, positions 268-304]
ACCCTATCTCGGTCTATTCTTTTGATTTATAAGGGATTTTGCCGATTTCGGCCTATTGGTTAAAAAATGA
GCTGATTTAACAAAAATTTAACGCGAATTTTAACAAAATATTAACGCTTACAATTTACGCCTTAAGATAC
ATTGATGAGTTTGGACAAACCACAACTAGAATGCAGTGAAAAAAATGCTTTATTTGTGAAATTTGTGATG
CTATTGCTTTATTTGTAACCATTATAAGCTGCAATAAACAAGTTAACAACAACAATTGCATTCATTTTAT
GTTTCAGGTTCAGGGGGAGGTGTGGGAGGTTTTTTAAAGCAAGTAAAACCTCTACAAATGTGGTATGGCT
GATTATGATCTAGAGTCGCGGCCGCTTTACTTGTACAGCTCGTCCATGCCGAGAGTGATCCCGGCGGCGG
TCACGAACTCCTTAAGGACCATGTGATCGCGCTTCTCGTTGGGGTCTTTGCTCAGGGCGGACTGGGTGCT
CAGGTAGTGGTTGTCGGGCAGCAGCACGGGGCCGTCGCCGATGGGGGTGTTCTGCTGGTAGTGGTCGGCG
AGCTGCACGCTGCCGTCCTCGATGTTGTGGCGGATCTTGAAGTTCACCTTGATGCCGTTCTTCTGCTTGT
CGGCCATGATATAGACGTTGTGGCTGTTGTAGTTGTACTCCAGCTTGTGCCCCAGGATGTTGCCGTCCTC
CTTGAAGTCGATGCCCTTCAGCTCGATGCGGTTCACCAGGGTGTCGCCCTCGAACTTCACCTCGGCGCGG
GTCTTGTAGTTGCCGTCGTCCTTGAAGAAGATGGTGCGCTCCTGGACGTAGCCTTCGGGCATGGCGGACT
TGAAGAAGTCGTGCTGCTTCATGTGGTCGGGGTAGCGGCTGAAGCACTGCACGCCGTAGGTCAGGGTGGT
CACGAGGGTGGGCCAGGGCACGGGCAGCTTGCCGGTGGTGCAGATGAACTTCAGGGTCAGCTTGCCGTAG
GTGGCATCGCCCTCGCCCTCGCCGGACACGCTGAACTTGTGGCCGTTTACGTCGCCGTCCAGCTCGACCA
GGATGGGCACCACCCCGGTGAACAGCTCCTCGCCCTTGCTCACCGTGCTGGCGACCGGTAGCGCTCCTCC
TCCTGAGCCACCTCCTGAACCACCTCCTGACCCACCTCCGCCTCCGAAGCCGTACAGGGTGCGCCCCTGG
CGCTTGAGCGCGTACACCACATCCATGGCTGTGACGGTCTTGCGCTTGGCGTGCTCGGTGTAGGTGACTG
CGTCCCGAATTCCTCCACCCACATTCTCCAGGAACACCTTCAGCACACCGCGGGTCTCCTCGTAAATGAG
GCCAGAGATCCGCTTAACGCCGCCACGCCGAGCTAGACGCCGAATGGCAGGCTTGGTGATGCCCTGAATG
TTGTCTCTCAAGACCTTGCGGTGGCGCTTAGCGCCCCCTTTGCCTAAGCCTTTTCCGCCCTTTCCTCTGC
CGGACATCATGGCGGCGGCGCTAGCGGATCTGACGGTTCACTAAACCAGCTCTGCTTATATAGACCTCCC
ACCGTACACGCCTACCGCCCATTTGCGTCAATGGGGCGGAGTTGTTACGACATTTTGGAAAGTCCCGTTG
ATTTTGGTGCCAAAACAAACTCCCATTGACGTCAATGGGGTGGAGACTTGGAAATCCCCGTGAGTCAAAC
CGCTATCCACGCCCATTGATGTACTGCCAAAACCGCATCACCATGGTAATAGCGATGACTAATACGTAGA
TGTACTGCCAAGTAGGAAAGTCCCATAAGGTCATGTACTGGGCATAATGCCAGGCGGGCCATTTACCGTC
ATTGACGTCAATAGGGGGCGTACTTGGCATATGATACACTTGATGTACTGCCAAGTGGGCAGTTTACCGT
AAATACTCCACCCATTGACGTCAATGGAAAGTCCCTATTGGCGTTACTATGGGAACATACGTCATTATTG
ACGTCAATGGGCGGGGGTCGTTGGGCGGTCAGCCAGGCGGGCCATTTACCGTAAGTTATGTAACGCGGAA
CTCCATATATGGGCTATGAACTAATGACCCCGTAATTGATTACTATTAATAACTAATGCATGGCGGTAAT
ACGGTTATCCACAGAATCAGGGGATAACGCAGGAAAGAACATGTGAGCAAAAGGCCAGCAAAAGGCCAGG
AACCGTAAAAAGGCCGCGTTGCTGGCGTTTTTCCATAGGCTCCGCCCCCCTGACGAGCATCACAAAAATC
GACGCTCAAGTCAGAGGTGGCGAAACCCGACAGGACTATAAAGATACCAGGCGTTTCCCCCTGGAAGCTC
CCTCGTGCGCTCTCCTGTTCCGACCCTGCCGCTTACCGGATACCTGTCCGCCTTTCTCCCTTCGGGAAGC
GTGGCGCTTTCTCATAGCTCACGCTGTAGGTATCTCAGTTCGGTGTAGGTCGTTCGCTCCAAGCTGGGCT
GTGTGCACGAACCCCCCGTTCAGCCCGACCGCTGCGCCTTATCCGGTAACTATCGTCTTGAGTCCAACCC
GGTAAGACACGACTTATCGCCACTGGCAGCAGCCACTGGTAACAGGATTAGCAGAGCGAGGTATGTAGGC
GGTGCTACAGAGTTCTTGAAGTGGTGGCCTAACTACGGCTACACTAGAAGAACAGTATTTGGTATCTGCG
CTCTGCTGAAGCCAGTTACCTTCGGAAAAAGAGTTGGTAGCTCTTGATCCGGCAAACAAACCACCGCTGG
TAGCGGTGGTTTTTTTGTTTGCAAGCAGCAGATTACGCGCAGAAAAAAAGGATCTCAAGAAGATCCTTTG
ATCTTTTCTACGGGGTCTGACGCTCAGTGGAACGAAAACTCACGTTAAGGGATTTTGGTCATGAGATTAT
CAAAAAGGATCTTCACCTAGATCCTTTTAAATTAAAAATGAAGTTTTAAATCAATCTAAAGTATATATGA
GTAACCTGAGGCTATGGCAGGGCCTGCCGCCCCGACGTTGGCTGCGAGCCCTGGGCCTTCACCCGAACTT
GGGGGGTGGGGTGGGGAAAAGGAAGAAACGCGGGCGTATTGGCCCCAATGGGGTCTCGGTGGGGTATCGA
CAGAGTGCCAGCCCTGGGACCGAACCCCGCGTTTATGAACAAACGACCCAACACCGTGCGTTTTATTCTG
TCTTTTTATTGCCGTCATAGCGCGGGTTCCTTCCGGTATTGTCTCCTTCCGTGTTTCAGTTAGCCTCCCC
CTAGGGTGGGCGAAGAACTCCAGCATGAGATCCCCGCGCTGGAGGATCATCCAGCCGGCGTCCCGGAAAA
CGATTCCGAAGCCCAACCTTTCATAGAAGGCGGCGGTGGAATCGAAATCTCGTGATGGCAGGTTGGGCGT
CGCTTGGTCGGTCATTTCGAACCCCAGAGTCCCGCTCAGAAGAACTCGTCAAGAAGGCGATAGAAGGCGA
TGCGCTGCGAATCGGGAGCGGCGATACCGTAAAGCACGAGGAAGCGGTCAGCCCATTCGCCGCCAAGCTC
TTCAGCAATATCACGGGTAGCCAACGCTATGTCCTGATAGCGGTCCGCCACACCCAGCCGGCCACAGTCG
ATGAATCCAGAAAAGCGGCCATTTTCCACCATGATATTCGGCAAGCAGGCATCGCCATGGGTCACGACGA
GATCCTCGCCGTCGGGCATGCTCGCCTTGAGCCTGGCGAACAGTTCGGCTGGCGCGAGCCCCTGATGCTC
TTCGTCCAGATCATCCTGATCGACAAGACCGGCTTCCATCCGAGTACGTGCTCGCTCGATGCGATGTTTC
GCTTGGTGGTCGAATGGGCAGGTAGCCGGATCAAGCGTATGCAGCCGCCGCATTGCATCAGCCATGATGG
ATACTTTCTCGGCAGGAGCAAGGTGAGATGACAGGAGATCCTGCCCCGGCACTTCGCCCAATAGCAGCCA
GTCCCTTCCCGCTTCAGTGACAACGTCGAGCACAGCTGCGCAAGGAACGCCCGTCGTGGCCAGCCACGAT
AGCCGCGCTGCCTCGTCTTGCAGTTCATTCAGGGCACCGGACAGGTCGGTCTTGACAAAAAGAACCGGGC
GCCCCTGCGCTGACAGCCGGAACACGGCGGCATCAGAGCAGCCGATTGTCTGTTGTGCCCAGTCATAGCC
GAATAGCCTCTCCACCCAAGCGGCCGGAGAACCTGCGTGCAATCCATCTTGTTCAATCATGCGAAACGAT
CCTCATCCTGTCTCTTGATCGATCTTTGCAAAAGCCTAGGCCTCCAAAAAAGCCTCCTCACTACTTCTGG
AATAGCTCAGAGGCCGAGGCGGCCTCGGCCTCTGCATAAATAAAAAAAATTAGTCAGCCATGGGGCGGAG
AATGGGCGGAACTGGGCGGAGTTAGGGGCGGGATGGGCGGAGTTAGGGGCGGGACTATGGTTGCTGACTA
ATTGAGATGCATGCTTTGCATACTTCTGCCTGCTGGGGAGCCTGGGGACTTTCCACACCTGGTTGCTGAC
TAATTGAGATGCATGCTTTGCATACTTCTGCCTGCTGGGGAGCCTGGGGACTTTCCACACCCTAACTGAC
ACACATTCCACAGCTGGTTCTTTCCGCCTCAGGACTCTTCCTTTTTCAATATTATTGAAGCATTTATCAG
GGTTATTGTCTCATGAGCGGATACATATTTGAATGTATTTAGAAAAATAAACAAATAGGGGTTCCGCGCA
CATTTCCCCGAAAAGTGCCACCTGACGCGCCCTGTAGCGGCGCATTAAGC
Features (pLannotate 1.2.2; 14 found; start..end, strand, type, name):
    437..558     -  polyA_signal   SV40 poly(A) signal: SV40 polyadenylation signal
    581..664     -  CDS            large T antigen (fragment): large T antigen from SV40 (simian virus 40)
    681..1398    -  CDS            EGFP (fragment): the original enhanced GFP (Yang et al., 1996) mammalian codon-optimized
   1707..1781    -  CDS            H4_MEDSA: Experimental evidence at protein level: Swiss-Prot protein existence level 1. Core component of nucleosome. Nucleosomes wrap and compact DNA into chromatin, limiting DNA accessibility to the cellular machineries which require DNA as a template. Histones thereby play a central role in transcription regulation, DNA repair, DNA replication and chromosomal stability. DNA accessibility is regulated via a complex set of post-translational modifications of histones, also called histone code, and nucleosome remodeling. From Medicago sativa (Alfalfa).
   1822..2025    -  promoter       CMV promoter: human cytomegalovirus (CMV) immediate early promoter
   2026..2329    -  enhancer       CMV enhancer: human cytomegalovirus immediate early enhancer
   2504..3092    -  rep_origin     ori: high-copy-number ColE1/pMB1/pBR322/pUC origin of replication
   3314..3330    +  polyA_signal   bGH poly(A) signal (fragment): bovine growth hormone polyadenylation signal
   3421..3468    -  polyA_signal   HSV TK poly(A) signal: herpes simplex virus thymidine kinase polyadenylation signal (Cole and Stacy, 1985)
   3527..3679    -  CDS            ble (fragment): BLE_KLEPN - Experimental evidence at protein level: Swiss-Prot protein existence level 1. Binding protein with a strong affinity to the bleomycin family of antibiotics. Binds to CL990; an antimitotic-antibiotic compound. From Klebsiella pneumoniae.
   3700..4494    -  CDS            NeoR/KanR: aminoglycoside phosphotransferase from Tn5; aph(3')-II (or nptII); confers resistance to neomycin, kanamycin, and G418 (Geneticin®)
   4529..4886    -  promoter       SV40 promoter: SV40 enhancer and early promoter
   4888..4992    -  promoter       AmpR promoter: bla
   5019..403     +  rep_origin     f1 ori (across the origin) (sequence partly withheld): f1 bacteriophage origin of replication; arrow indicates direction of (+) strand synthesis
