[The description below was written by a language model from this plasmid's Addgene catalogue record and pLannotate feature annotations shown in this document.]
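Description:
pCL1317 is a mammalian expression plasmid built on the pEGFP-N1 backbone that produces a folding-defective human histone H4 fused at its C terminus to EGFP. The H4 coding sequence (catalogued against H4C1) was inserted between the NheI and AgeI sites, both retained, and carries a triple glycine insertion between V65 and F66, a change intended to disrupt the ability of H4 to fold together with its partner histone H3. Transcription is driven by the human cytomegalovirus immediate-early enhancer and promoter and terminated by the SV40 polyadenylation signal downstream of EGFP. The automated annotation recognises only a short stretch of the insert as histone H4, matching it to a plant orthologue, which reflects the extreme conservation of H4 rather than a non-human origin. It also flags a small SV40 large T antigen fragment between EGFP and the poly(A) signal; the record does not explain this element.

The plasmid replicates at high copy number in E. coli from a pUC-type ColE1 origin and also carries an f1 phage origin. A single Tn5 aminoglycoside phosphotransferase (NeoR/KanR) cassette serves both hosts: a bacterial bla-type promoter provides kanamycin resistance in bacteria, while the SV40 early promoter and HSV TK poly(A) signal allow G418-type selection in mammalian cells. The catalogue lists the mammalian marker as gentamicin, which most likely means Geneticin (G418) given this cassette.

The construct lets the GFP-tagged mutant be followed in cells. Judging by the title of the associated publication, it belongs to work on the nuclear import and chaperone hand-off of monomeric histones.
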