Addgene plasmid #217959: pCL1317
Purpose: Expression of human H4 carrying a triple glycine insertion to disrupt folding with H3. Expression in mammalian cells driven by the CMV promoter.
Depositing lab: Andrew Bowman. Depositing organization: University of Warwick. Publication: A specific role for importin-5 and NASP in the import and nuclear hand-off of monomeric H3. Pardal AJ, Bowman AJ. Elife. 2022 Sep 6;11:e81755. doi: 10.7554/eLife.81755. PubMed 36066346.
Backbone
  Vector backbone: peGFP-N1
  Backbone manufacturer: Clonetech
  Vector type: Mammalian Expression
  Selectable markers: Gentamicin
Growth in bacteria
  Bacterial resistance: Kanamycin, 50 μg/mL
  Growth temperature: 37°C
  Growth strain: DH5alpha
  Copy number: High Copy
Gene/Insert
  Gene/Insert name: Histone H4
  Species: H. sapiens (human)
  Mutation: GGG insertion between V65 and F66
  Entrez Gene: H4C1 (a.k.a. H4-16, H4C11, H4C12, H4C13, H4C14, H4C15, H4C16, H4C2, H4C3, H4C4, H4C5, H4C6, H4C8, H4C9, H4FA, HIST1H4A)
  Promoter: CMV
  Tag / fusion protein: eGFP (C terminal on backbone)
  Cloning method: Restriction Enzyme; 5′ cloning site NheI (not destroyed); 3′ cloning site AgeI (not destroyed)
  Sequencing primers: 5′ CMV promoter primer; 3′ peGFP-N1-RP
Terms and licenses: Academic/Nonprofit Terms; Industry Terms: Not Available to Industry
How to cite: pCL1317 was a gift from Andrew Bowman (Addgene plasmid # 217959 ; http://n2t.net/addgene:217959 ; RRID:Addgene_217959)
